>Addgene plasmid #111983 | pACY.HR1_T7_term_HR2 | addgene full sequence | sequence record 214949 | Addgene NGS Result
GCTCAGCGGTGGCAGCAGCCTAGGTTAATTAGGCGCGCCCCTGCAGGGCTTAAGTCTTCAATAAGTTTAA
ACAGGCCTTTAATTAATCGCCCTTATTGAAGACAAAGGTGCGGCCGCCGCCGGCGCATATGTATATCTCC
TTCTTAAAGTTAAACAAAATTATTTCTAGAGGGAAACCGTTGTGGTCTCCCTATAGTGAGTCGTATTAAT
TTCGCGGGATCGAGGGCGCGCCACTCGAGTGCGAGATACATATTTCTCGACAGTAGGGCTCAGAGCTCGA
AATTGTGAGCGCTCACAATTGGCCGGCCATCGATGTGCGTACAGATTGATGGGTTATTGCTCTAGAATTC
ACTGGCCGTCGTTTTACAGGATCCCCCGGGTCCTGGACCTGCAGGGCTTACAACTTATATCGTATGGGGC
TGACTTCAGGTGCTACATTTGAAGAGATAAATTGCACTGAAATCTAGAAATATTTTATCTGATTAATAAG
ATGATCTTCTTGAGATCGTTTTGGTCTGCGCGTAATCTCTTGCTCTGAAAACGAAAAAACCGCCTTGCAG
GGCGGTTTTTCGAAGGTTCTCTGAGCTACCAACTCTTTGAACCGAGGTAACTGGCTTGGAGGAGCGCAGT
CACCAAAACTTGTCCTTTCAGTTTAGCCTTAACCGGCGCATGACTTCAAGACTAACTCCTCTAAATCAAT
TACCAGTGGCTGCTGCCAGTGGTGCTTTTGCATGTCTTTCCGGGTTGGACTCAAGACGATAGTTACCGGA
TAAGGCGCAGCGGTCGGACTGAACGGGGGGTTCGTGCATACAGTCCAGCTTGGAGCGAACTGCCTACCCG
GAACTGAGTGTCAGGCGTGGAATGAGACAAACGCGGCCATAACAGCGGAATGACACCGGTAAACCGAAAG
GCAGGAACAGGAGAGCGCACGAGGGAGCCGCCAGGGGGAAACGCCTGGTATCTTTATAGTCCTGTCGGGT
TTCGCCACCACTGATTTGAGCGTCAGATTTCGTGATGCTTGTCAGGGGGGCGGAGCCTATGGAAAAACGG
CTTTGCCGCGGCCCTCTCACTTCCCTGTTAAGTATCTTCCTGGCATCTTCCAGGAAATCTCCGCCCCGTT
CGTAAGCCATTTCCGCTCGCCGCAGTCGAACGACCGAGCGTAGCGAGTCAGTGAGCGAGGAAGCGGAATA
TATCCTGTATCACATATTCTGCTGACGCACCGGTGCAGCCTTTTTTCTCCTGCCACATGAAGCACTTCAC
TGACACCCTCATCAGTGCCAACATAGTAAGCCAGTATACACTCCGCTAGCGCTGATGTCCGGCGGTGCTT
TTGCCGTTACGCACCACCCCGTCAGTAGCTGAACAGGAGGGACAGCTGATAGAAACAGAAGCCACTGGAG
CACCTCAAAAACACCATCATACACTAAATCAGTAAGTTGGCAGCATCACCCGACGCACTTTGCGCCGAAT
AAATACCTGTGACGGAAGATCACTTCGCAGAATAAATAAATCCTGGTGTCCCTGTTGATACCGGGAAGCC
CTGGGCCAACTTTTGGCGAAAATGAGACGTTGATCGGCACGTAAGAGGTTCCAACTTTCACCATAATGAA
ATAAGATCACTACCGGGCGTATTTTTTGAGTTATCGAGATTTTCAGGAGCTAAGGAAGCTAAAATGGAGA
AAAAAATCACTGGATATACCACCGTTGATATATCCCAATGGCATCGTAAAGAACATTTTGAGGCATTTCA
GTCAGTTGCTCAATGTACCTATAACCAGACCGTTCAGCTGGATATTACGGCCTTTTTAAAGACCGTAAAG
AAAAATAAGCACAAGTTTTATCCGGCCTTTATTCACATTCTTGCCCGCCTGATGAATGCTCATCCGGAGT
TCCGTATGGCAATGAAAGACGGTGAGCTGGTGATATGGGATAGTGTTCACCCTTGTTACACCGTTTTCCA
TGAGCAAACTGAAACGTTTTCATCGCTCTGGAGTGAATACCACGACGATTTCCGGCAGTTTCTACACATA
TATTCGCAAGATGTGGCGTGTTACGGTGAAAACCTGGCCTATTTCCCTAAAGGGTTTATTGAGAATATGT
TTTTCGTCTCAGCCAATCCCTGGGTGAGTTTCACCAGTTTTGATTTAAACGTGGCCAATATGGACAACTT
CTTCGCCCCCGTTTTCACTATGGGCAAATATTATACGCAAGGCGACAAGGTGCTGATGCCGCTGGCGATT
CAGGTTCATCATGCCGTTTGTGATGGCTTCCATGTCGGCAGAATGCTTAATGAATTACAACAGTACTGCG
ATGAGTGGCAGGGCGGGGCGTAATTTTTTTAAGGCAGTTATTGGTGCCCTTAAACGCCTGGTTGCTACGC
CTGAATAAGTGATAATAAGCGGATGAATGGCAGAAATTCGAAAGCAAATTCGACCCGGTCGTCGGTTCAG
GGCAGGGTCGTTAAATAGCCGCTTATGTCTATTGCTGGTTTACCGGTTTATTGACTACCGGAAGCAGTGT
GACCGTGTGCTTCTCAAATGTACGTATCGCCCTTAGACAAAGGTATCGATCTGGAAAGGCATACTCTAGC
AATCTGTAGGTGATCGACTTGGAAAACCCTGGCGAAGCTTCCCGGGACTCGAGTAATTGTGAGCGCTCAC
AATTATGGGCTCCATGATACTGAAAGAGCTGGCAAGCTGCTGGTGGCCGGCCGCGGCCGCCGCCGGCGCC
TTTCAGCAAAAAACCCCTCAAGACCCGTTTAGAGGCCCCAAGGGGTTATGCTAGTTATT
Features (pLannotate 1.2.2; 12 found; start..end, strand, type, name):
      3..20      -  CDS            SET1 (fragment): solubility-enhancement tag derived from T7 phage gene 10B
    136..158     -  RBS            RBS: efficient ribosome binding site from bacteriophage T7 gene 10 (Olins and Rangwala, 1989)
    190..208     -  promoter       T7 promoter: promoter for bacteriophage T7 RNA polymerase
    281..300     +  protein_bind   lac operator (symmetric): The lac repressor binds to the lac operator to inhibit transcription in E. coli. This inhibition can be relieved by adding lactose or isopropyl-β-D-thiogalactopyranoside (IPTG). The symmetric lac operator was optimized for tight binding of lac repressor. lac repressor encoded by lacI
    347..368     +  CDS            lacZα (fragment): LacZα fragment of β-galactosidase; lacZ fragment
    500..1045    +  rep_origin     p15A ori: Plasmids containing the medium-copy-number p15A origin of replication can be propagated in E. coli cells that contain a second plasmid with the ColE1 origin.
   1133..1188    +  rep_origin     RSF ori (fragment): Plasmids containing the RSF 1030 origin of replication can be propagated in E. coli cells that contain additional plasmids with compatible origins.
   1307..1450    -  mobile_element IS1 (fragment): prokaryotic transposable element IS1
   1571..1673    +  promoter       cat promoter: promoter of the E. coli cat gene encoding chloramphenicol acetyltransferase
   1674..2330    +  CDS            cat: CAT_ECOLX - Experimental evidence at protein level: Swiss-Prot protein existence level 1. This enzyme is an effector of chloramphenicol resistance in bacteria. From Escherichia coli. This protein is used as a marker in many commonly used cloning vectors, such as pACYC184.
   2645..2664    -  protein_bind   lac operator (symmetric): The lac repressor binds to the lac operator to inhibit transcription in E. coli. This inhibition can be relieved by adding lactose or isopropyl-β-D-thiogalactopyranoside (IPTG). The symmetric lac operator was optimized for tight binding of lac repressor. lac repressor encoded by lacI
   2737..2784    -  terminator     T7 terminator: transcription terminator for bacteriophage T7 RNA polymerase
