[The description below was written by a language model from this plasmid's Addgene catalogue record and pLannotate feature annotations shown in this document.]
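Description:
pACY.HR1_T7_term_HR2 is a small (about 2.8 kb) empty bacterial expression backbone derived from pACYCDuet-1, catalogued as a subcloning vector for "position 2" in what appears to be a multi-position assembly scheme. It replicates in E. coli from the medium-copy p15A origin, which is compatible with ColE1-type plasmids. It is selected with chloramphenicol through the cat gene, which is driven by its native cat promoter. No lacI gene is annotated, which fits the much-reduced size relative to a typical Duet vector.

The functional core is a compact T7 expression unit on the reverse strand. It comprises a T7 promoter, the efficient ribosome binding site from phage T7 gene 10, and a T7 terminator. Because the plasmid is circular, the terminator near the end of the numbered sequence lies just downstream of the promoter and RBS, leaving a short gap where an open reading frame would be inserted. The record lists Gibson assembly as the cloning method. The name suggests that the promoter–terminator unit is flanked by two homology regions (HR1 and HR2), but these are not annotated and their role is not described. A plausible reading is that they allow cassettes built in different position vectors to be joined into one multigene co-expression construct, in keeping with the associated work on a multi-subunit yeast kinetochore complex.

Two symmetric lac operator matches flank the cassette region. Several short fragment hits (SET1 tag, lacZα, RSF ori, IS1) are probably annotation artefacts or backbone remnants rather than functional parts. Expression from the T7 promoter requires a host that supplies T7 RNA polymerase.
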