Addgene plasmid #111983: pACY.HR1_T7_term_HR2
Purpose: (Empty Backbone) Subcloning vector position 2
Depositing lab: Stephen Harrison. Depositing organization: Harvard Medical School. Publication: Structure of the DASH/Dam1 complex shows its role at the yeast kinetochore-microtubule interface. Jenni S, Harrison SC. Science. 2018 May 4;360(6388):552-558. doi: 10.1126/science.aar6436. PubMed 29724956.
Backbone
  Vector backbone: pACYCDuet-1
  Backbone size (bp): 2787
  Vector type: Bacterial Expression
  Promoter: T7
Growth in bacteria
  Bacterial resistance: Chloramphenicol, 25 μg/mL
  Growth temperature: 37°C
  Growth strain: DH5alpha
  Copy number: Unknown
Gene/Insert
  Cloning method: Gibson Cloning
Terms and licenses: Academic/Nonprofit Terms; Industry Terms: Not Available to Industry
How to cite: pACY.HR1_T7_term_HR2 was a gift from Stephen Harrison (Addgene plasmid # 111983 ; http://n2t.net/addgene:111983 ; RRID:Addgene_111983)
